>Addgene plasmid #101777 | H14_MBP_SUMO-Cys-linker-BAF | addgene full sequence | sequence record 200151 | Addgene NGS Result
CTCGAGAAATCATAAAAAATTTATTTGCTTTGTGAGCGGATAACAATTATAATAGATTCAATTGTGAGCG
GATAACAATTTCACACAGAATTCATTAAAGAGGAGAAATTAACCATGAGCAAGCATCACCATCATTCAGG
CCATCACCATACCGGACACCACCATCATTCAGGCAGTCATCACCATACCGGGAAAACTGAAGAAGGTAAA
CTGGTAATCTGGATTAACGGCGATAAAGGCTATAACGGTCTCGCTGAAGTCGGTAAGAAATTCGAGAAAG
ATACCGGAATTAAAGTCACCGTTGAGCATCCGGATAAACTGGAAGAGAAATTCCCACAGGTTGCGGCAAC
TGGCGATGGCCCTGACATTATCTTCTGGGCACACGACCGCTTTGGTGGCTACGCTCAATCTGGCCTGTTG
GCTGAAATCACCCCGGACAAAGCGTTCCAGGACAAGCTGTATCCGTTTACCTGGGATGCCGTACGTTACA
ACGGCAAGCTGATTGCTTACCCGATCGCTGTTGAAGCGTTATCGCTGATTTATAACAAAGATCTGCTGCC
GAACCCGCCAAAAACCTGGGAAGAGATCCCGGCGCTGGATAAAGAACTGAAAGCGAAAGGTAAGAGCGCG
CTGATGTTCAACCTGCAAGAACCGTACTTCACCTGGCCGCTGATTGCTGCTGACGGGGGTTATGCGTTCA
AGTATGAAAACGGCAAGTACGACATTAAAGACGTGGGCGTGGATAACGCTGGCGCGAAAGCGGGTCTGAC
CTTCCTGGTTGACCTGATTAAAAACAAACACATGAATGCAGACACTGATTACTCCATCGCAGAAGCTGCC
TTTAATAAAGGCGAAACAGCGATGACCATCAACGGCCCGTGGGCATGGTCCAACATCGACACCAGCAAAG
TGAATTATGGTGTAACGGTACTGCCGACCTTCAAGGGTCAACCATCCAAACCGTTCGTTGGCGTGCTGAG
CGCAGGTATTAACGCCGCCAGTCCGAACAAAGAGCTGGCAAAAGAGTTCCTCGAAAACTATCTGCTGACT
GATGAAGGTCTGGAAGCGGTTAATAAAGACAAACCGCTGGGTGCCGTAGCGCTGAAGTCTTACGAGGAAG
AGTTGGCGAAAGATCCACGTATTGCCGCCACCATGGAAAACGCCCAGAAAGGTGAAATCATGCCGAACAT
CCCGCAGATGTCCGCTTTCTGGTATGCCGTGCGTACTGCGGTGATCAACGCCGCCAGCGGTCGTCAGACT
GTCGATGAAGCCCTGAAAGACGCGCAGACTAATTCGAGCTCAGGTGAAGATGAAAGTGGAGGCTCTGCTG
CGGGTGGCGAAGAAGATAAGAAACCGGCAGGTGGCGAAGGTGGCGGTGCCCATATCAACCTGAAAGTGAA
AGGTCAAGACGGCAACGAAGTCTTTTTCCGCATCAAACGTTCTACCCAGCTGAAAAAGCTGATGAACGCA
TACTGTGACCGTCAGTCTGTAGACATGACCGCAATTGCTTTCCTGTTTGATGGTCGTCGCCTGCGTGCGG
AACAGACCCCGGATGAACTGGAGATGGAAGATGGCGACGAAATCGACGCAATGCTGCACCAGACTGGTGG
CGCCGTTTGTGGAAGTGGCAGTACTGGTTCCGGCAGCTCCGGCAGCGGCGGCGGGAGTAGCGGATCATCT
ACAGGGACCACCACCGGTATGACAACCTCCCAAAAGCACCGAGACTTCGTGGCAGAGCCCATGGGGGAGA
AGCCAGTGGGGAGCCTGGCTGGGATTGGTGAAGTCCTGGGCAAGAAGCTGGAGGAAAGGGGTTTTGACAA
GGCCTATGTTGTCCTTGGCCAGTTTCTGGTGCTAAAGAAAGATGAAGACCTCTTCCGGGAATGGCTGAAA
GACACTTGTGGCGCCAACGCCAAGCAGTCCCGGGACTGCTTCGGATGCCTTCGAGAGTGGTGTGATGCCT
TCTTGTAGGGATCCAGCGGCCGCACATCACCATCACCATCACTAAGCTTAATTAGCTGAGCTTGGACTCC
TGTTGATAGATCCAGTAATGACCTCAGAACTCCATCTGGATTTGTTCAGAACGCTCGGTTGCCGCCGGGC
GTTTTTTATTGGTGAGAATCCAAGCTAGCCATGAAAATAAACTGTCTGCTTACATAAACAGTAATACAAG
GGGTGTTATGAGCCATATTCAACGGGAAACGTCTTGCTCTAGGCCGCGATTAAATTCCAACATGGATGCT
GATTTATATGGGTATAAATGGGCTCGCGATAATGTCGGGCAATCAGGTGCGACAATCTATCGATTGTATG
GGAAGCCCGATGCGCCAGAGTTGTTTCTGAAACATGGCAAAGGTAGCGTTGCCAATGATGTTACAGATGA
GATGGTCAGACTAAACTGGCTGACGGAATTTATGCCTCTTCCGACCATCAAGCATTTTATCCGTACTCCT
GATGATGCTTGGTTACTCACGACTGCGATCCCCGGCAAAACAGCATTCCAGGTATTAGAAGAATATCCTG
ATTCAGGTGAAAATATTGTTGATGCGCTGGCAGTGTTCCTGCGCCGGTTGCATTCGATTCCTGTTTGTAA
TTGTCCTTTTAACAGCGATCGCGTATTTCGTCTCGCTCAGGCGCAATCACGAATGAATAACGGTTTGGTT
GATGCGAGTGATTTTGATGACGAGCGTAATGGCTGGCCTGTTGAACAAGTCTGGAAAGAAATGCACAAAC
TTTTGCCATTCTCACCGGATTCAGTCGTCACTCATGGTGATTTCTCACTTGATAACCTTATTTTTGACGA
GGGGAAATTAATAGGTTGTATTGATGTTGGACGAGTCGGAATCGCAGACCGATACCAGGATCTTGCCATC
CTATGGAACTGCCTCGGTGAGTTTTCTCCTTCATTACAGAAACGGCTTTTTCAAAAATATGGTATTGATA
ATCCTGATATGAATAAATTGCAGTTTCATTTGATGCTCGATGAGTTTTTCTAAGAATTAATTCATGGGCA
AATATTATACGCAAGGCGACAAGGTGCTGATGCCGCTGGCGATTCAGGTTCATCATGCCGTTTGTGATGG
CTTCCATGTCGGCAGAATGCTTAATGAATTACAACAGTACTGCGATGAGTGGCAGGGCGGGGCGTAATTT
TTTTAAGGCAGTTATTGGTGCCCTTAAACGCCTGGGGTAATGACTCTCTAGCTTGAGGCATCAAATAAAA
CGAAAGGCTCAGTCGAAAGACTGGGCCTTTCGTTTTATCTGTTGTTTGTCGGTGAACGCTCTCCTGAGTA
GGACAAATCCGCCCTCTAGATTACGTGCAGTCGATGATAAGCTGTCAAACATGAGAATTGTGCCTAATGA
GTGAGCTAACTTACATTAATTGCGTTGCGCTCACTGCCCGCTTTCCAGTCGGGAAACCTGTCGTGCCAGC
TGCATTAATGAATCGGCCAACGCGCGGGGAGAGGCGGTTTGCGTATTGGGCGCCAGGGTGGTTTTTCTTT
TCACCAGTGAGACGGGCAACAGCTGATTGCCCTTCACCGCCTGGCCCTGAGAGAGTTGCAGCAAGCGGTC
CACGCTGGTTTGCCCCAGCAGGCGAAAATCCTGTTTGATGGTGGTTAACGGCGGGATATAACATGAGCTG
TCTTCGGTATCGTCGTATCCCACTACCGAGATATCCGCACCAACGCGCAGCCCGGACTCGGTAATGGCGC
GCATTGCGCCCAGCGCCATCTGATCGTTGGCAACCAGCATCGCAGTGGGAACGATGCCCTCATTCAGCAT
TTGCATGGTTTGTTGAAAACCGGACATGGCACTCCAGTCGCCTTCCCGTTCCGCTATCGGCTGAATTTGA
TTGCGAGTGAGATATTTATGCCAGCCAGCCAGACGCAGACGCGCCGAGACAGAACTTAATGGGCCCGCTA
ACAGCGCGATTTGCTGGTGACCCAATGCGACCAGATGCTCCACGCCCAGTCGCGTACCGTCTTCATGGGA
GAAAATAATACTGTTGATGGGTGTCTGGTCAGAGACATCAAGAAATAACGCCGGAACATTAGTGCAGGCA
GCTTCCACAGCAATGGCATCCTGGTCATCCAGCGGATAGTTAATGATCAGCCCACTGACGCGTTGCGCGA
GAAGATTGTGCACCGCCGCTTTACAGGCTTCGACGCCGCTTCGTTCTACCATCGACACCACCACGCTGGC
ACCCAGTTGATCGGCGCGAGATTTAATCGCCGCGACAATTTGCGACGGCGCGTGCAGGGCCAGACTGGAG
GTGGCAACGCCAATCAGCAACGACTGTTTGCCCGCCAGTTGTTGTGCCACGCGGTTGGGAATGTAATTCA
GCTCCGCCATCGCCGCTTCCACTTTTTCCCGCGTTTTCGCAGAAACGTGGCTGGCCTGGTTCACCACGCG
GGAAACGGTCTGATAAGAGACACCGGCATACTCTGCGACATCGTATAACGTTACTGGTTTCACATTCACC
ACCCTGAATTGACTCTCTTCCGGGCGCTATCATGCCATACCGCGAAAGGTTTTGCACCATTCGATGGTGT
CGGAATTTCGGGCAGCGTTGGGTCCTGGCCACGGGTGCGCATGATCTAGAGCTGCCTCGCGCGTTTCGGT
GATGACGGTGAAAACCTCTGACACATGCAGCTCCCGGAGACGGTCACAGCTTGTCTGTAAGCGGATGCCG
GGAGCAGACAAGCCCGTCAGGGCGCGTCAGCGGGTGTTGGCGGGTGTCGGGGCGCAGCCATGACCCAGTC
ACGTAGCGATAGCGGAGTGTATACTGGCTTAACTATGCGGCATCAGAGCAGATTGTACTGAGAGTGCACC
ATATGCGGTGTGAAATACCGCACAGATGCGTAAGGAGAAAATACCGCATCAGGCGCTCTTCCGCTTCCTC
GCTCACTGACTCGCTGCGCTCGGTCGTTCGGCTGCGGCGAGCGGTATCAGCTCACTCAAAGGCGGTAATA
CGGTTATCCACAGAATCAGGGGATAACGCAGGAAAGAACATGTGAGCAAAAGGCCAGCAAAAGGCCAGGA
ACCGTAAAAAGGCCGCGTTGCTGGCGTTTTTCCATAGGCTCCGCCCCCCTGACGAGCATCACAAAAATCG
ACGCTCAAGTCAGAGGTGGCGAAACCCGACAGGACTATAAAGATACCAGGCGTTTCCCCCTGGAAGCTCC
CTCGTGCGCTCTCCTGTTCCGACCCTGCCGCTTACCGGATACCTGTCCGCCTTTCTCCCTTCGGGAAGCG
TGGCGCTTTCTCATAGCTCACGCTGTAGGTATCTCAGTTCGGTGTAGGTCGTTCGCTCCAAGCTGGGCTG
TGTGCACGAACCCCCCGTTCAGCCCGACCGCTGCGCCTTATCCGGTAACTATCGTCTTGAGTCCAACCCG
GTAAGACACGACTTATCGCCACTGGCAGCAGCCACTGGTAACAGGATTAGCAGAGCGAGGTATGTAGGCG
GTGCTACAGAGTTCTTGAAGTGGTGGCCTAACTACGGCTACACTAGAAGGACAGTATTTGGTATCTGCGC
TCTGCTGAAGCCAGTTACCTTCGGAAAAAGAGTTGGTAGCTCTTGATCCGGCAAACAAACCACCGCTGGT
AGCGGTGGTTTTTTTGTTTGCAAGCAGCAGATTACGCGCAGAAAAAAAGGATCTCAAGAAGATCCTTTGA
TCTTTTCTACGGGGTCTGACGCTCAGTGGAACGAAAACTCACGTTAAGGGATTTTGGTCATGACATTAAC
CTATAAAAATAGGCGTATCACGAGGCCCTTTCGTCTTCAC
Features (pLannotate 1.2.2; 17 found; start..end, strand, type, name):
     10..54      +  promoter       T5 promoter: bacteriophage T5 promoter for E. coli RNA polymerase, with embedded lac operator
     62..78      +  protein_bind   lac operator: The lac repressor binds to the lac operator to inhibit transcription in E. coli. This inhibition can be relieved by adding lactose or isopropyl-β-D-thiogalactopyranoside (IPTG). lac repressor encoded by lacI
    192..1290    +  CDS            MBP (fragment): maltose binding protein from E. coli; malE (mutated); This version of the gene does not encode a signal sequence, so MBP will remain in the cytosol.
   1372..1635    +  CDS            SUMO1 (fragment): SUMO1_ARATH - Also known as SMT3, SUM1. Experimental evidence at protein level: Swiss-Prot protein existence level 1. Ubiquitin-like protein which can be covalently attached to target lysines as a monomer. Does not seem to be involved in protein degradation and may function as an antagonist of ubiquitin in the degradation process. Required for the massive protein sumoylation in the nucleus induced by heat shock and controlled by SIZ1. Involved in the regulation of the heat stress transcription factor HSFA2 in acquired thermotolerance. From Arabidopsis thaliana (Mouse-ear cress).
   1708..1965    +  CDS            BANF1: BAF_HUMAN - Also known as BAF, BCRG1. Experimental evidence at protein level: Swiss-Prot protein existence level 1. (Microbial infection) In case of poxvirus infection, has an antiviral activity by blocking viral DNA replication. From Homo sapiens (Human).
   1985..2002    +  CDS            7xHis (fragment): 6xHis affinity tag
   2025..2119    +  terminator     lambda t0 terminator: transcription terminator from phage lambda
   2178..2993    +  CDS            KanR: aminoglycoside phosphotransferase; aph(3')-Ia; confers resistance to kanamycin in bacteria or G418 (Geneticin®) in eukaryotes
   3003..3147    +  CDS            CmR (fragment): chloramphenicol acetyltransferase; cat; confers resistance to chloramphenicol
   3212..3298    +  terminator     rrnB T1 terminator: Escherichia coli rrnB; transcription terminator T1 from the E. coli rrnB gene
   3321..3338    -  promoter       tet promoter (fragment): E. coli promoter for tetracycline efflux protein gene
   3357..3378    -  protein_bind   CAP binding site: CAP binding activates transcription in the presence of cAMP. E. coli catabolite activator protein
   3391..4473    -  CDS            lacI: lac repressor; lacI; The lac repressor binds to the lac operator to inhibit transcription in E. coli. This inhibition can be relieved by adding lactose or isopropyl-β-D-thiogalactopyranoside (IPTG).
   4474..4551    -  promoter       lacIq promoter: lacI (mutant); In the lacIq allele, a single base change in the promoter boosts expression of the lacI gene about 10-fold.
   4600..4641    +  CDS            rop (fragment): Rop protein, which maintains plasmids at low copy number; rop
   4743..4883    +  misc_feature   bom: basis of mobility region from pBR322
   5069..5657    -  rep_origin     ori: high-copy-number ColE1/pMB1/pBR322/pUC origin of replication
