[The description below was written by a language model from this plasmid's Addgene catalogue record and pLannotate feature annotations shown in this document.]
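Description:
H14_MBP_SUMO-Cys-linker-BAF is a custom bacterial expression plasmid of about 5.8 kb for producing recombinant human barrier-to-autointegration factor (BAF, encoded by BANF1) in E. coli. It replicates from a high-copy ColE1/pMB1-type origin and is selected with kanamycin through an aph(3')-Ia cassette. The feature table also picks up a pBR322 bom region and short remnants of rop, a chloramphenicol acetyltransferase gene and a tet promoter, which appear to be non-functional backbone leftovers.

Expression is driven by a bacteriophage T5 promoter, which is read by the host RNA polymerase. It carries lac operator sequences, with a further lac operator just downstream. The plasmid supplies its own lac repressor from a lacIq-driven lacI gene, so transcription is kept off until induced with IPTG. The open reading frame encodes an N-terminal His14 tag (listed in the catalogue but not annotated separately in the table), followed by cytosolic maltose-binding protein lacking its signal sequence. Next comes a SUMO module, which the annotation tool matches best to an Arabidopsis SUMO1 fragment, then, as the name indicates, a cysteine-containing linker, and finally the 267 bp BAF coding sequence. A lambda t0 terminator follows the cassette, and an rrnB T1 terminator lies downstream of the resistance gene. A short His-tag fragment is annotated just after BAF, but the record does not show whether it is translated.

The His14 tag allows affinity purification and MBP typically aids solubility. According to the stated purpose, the SUMO domain makes the tag cleavable, so a SUMO-specific protease can release BAF from its fusion partners. An added cysteine of this kind is commonly used for site-specific labelling, but the record does not state its purpose.
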