Addgene plasmid #101777: H14_MBP_SUMO-Cys-linker-BAF
Purpose: Expresses His-MBP-tagged BAF in E.coli (SUMO-cleavable)
Depositing lab: Daniel Gerlich. Depositing organization: Institut fuer Molekulare Biotechnologie (IMBA). Publication: DNA Cross-Bridging Shapes a Single Nucleus from a Set of Mitotic Chromosomes. Samwer M, Schneider MWG, Hoefler R, Schmalhorst PS, Jude JG, Zuber J, Gerlich DW. Cell. 2017 Aug 24;170(5):956-972.e23. doi: 10.1016/j.cell.2017.07.038. PubMed 28841419.
Backbone
  Vector backbone: custom bacterial expression vector
  Backbone size w/o insert (bp): 5517
  Total vector size (bp): 5784
  Vector type: Bacterial Expression
Growth in bacteria
  Bacterial resistance: Kanamycin, 50 μg/mL
  Growth temperature: 37°C
  Growth strain: NEB Stable
  Copy number: High Copy
Gene/Insert
  Gene/Insert name: BAF (BANF1)
  Species: H. sapiens (human)
  Insert size (bp): 267
  Entrez Gene: BANF1 (a.k.a. BAF, BCRP1, D14S1460, NGPS)
  Promoter: T5
  Tag / fusion protein: His14-MBP-SUMO (N terminal on backbone)
  Cloning method: Gibson Cloning
  Sequencing primers: 5′ GGTCGTCAGACTGTCGATGAAGCC; 3′ GTTCTGAGGTCATTACTGG
Terms and licenses: Academic/Nonprofit Terms; Industry Terms: Not Available to Industry
How to cite: H14_MBP_SUMO-Cys-linker-BAF was a gift from Daniel Gerlich (Addgene plasmid # 101777 ; http://n2t.net/addgene:101777 ; RRID:Addgene_101777)
